>Addgene plasmid #172999 | pcDNA3.1_nV5-AMOTL2 | addgene full sequence | sequence record 340276 | Addgene NGS Result
GACGGATCGGGAGATCTCCCGATCCCCTATGGTGCACTCTCAGTACAATCTGCTCTGATGCCGCATAGTT
AAGCCAGTATCTGCTCCCTGCTTGTGTGTTGGAGGTCGCTGAGTAGTGCGCGAGCAAAATTTAAGCTACA
ACAAGGCAAGGCTTGACCGACAATTGCATGAAGAATCTGCTTAGGGTTAGGCGTTTTGCGCTGCTTCGCG
ATGTACGGGCCAGATATACGCGTTGACATTGATTATTGACTAGTTATTAATAGTAATCAATTACGGGGTC
ATTAGTTCATAGCCCATATATGGAGTTCCGCGTTACATAACTTACGGTAAATGGCCCGCCTGGCTGACCG
CCCAACGACCCCCGCCCATTGACGTCAATAATGACGTATGTTCCCATAGTAACGCCAATAGGGACTTTCC
ATTGACGTCAATGGGTGGAGTATTTACGGTAAACTGCCCACTTGGCAGTACATCAAGTGTATCATATGCC
AAGTACGCCCCCTATTGACGTCAATGACGGTAAATGGCCCGCCTGGCATTATGCCCAGTACATGACCTTA
TGGGACTTTCCTACTTGGCAGTACATCTACGTATTAGTCATCGCTATTACCATGGTGATGCGGTTTTGGC
AGTACATCAATGGGCGTGGATAGCGGTTTGACTCACGGGGATTTCCAAGTCTCCACCCCATTGACGTCAA
TGGGAGTTTGTTTTGGCACCAAAATCAACGGGACTTTCCAAAATGTCGTAACAACTCCGCCCCATTGACG
CAAATGGGCGGTAGGCGTGTACGGTGGGAGGTCTATATAAGCAGAGCTCTCTGGCTAACTAGAGAACCCA
CTGCTTACTGGCTTATCGAAATTAATACGACTCACTATAGGGAGACCCAAGCTGGCTAGTTAAGCTTACC
ATGGGTAAGCCTATCCCTAACCCTCTCCTCGGTCTCGATTCTACGGAAAACCTGTATTTTCAGGGCCCGG
ATCCGTCGACGAATTCTGCAGATATCACAAGTTTGTACAAAAAAGCAGGCTCCACCATGAGGACACTGGA
AGACTCCTCGGGGACAGTCCTGCACCGCCTCATCCAGGAGCAGCTGCGCTACGGCAACCTGACTGAGACG
CGCACGCTGCTAGCCATCCAGCAGCAGGCCCTGAGGGGTGGGGCTGGAACTGGGGGTACAGGGAGCCCCC
AGGCCTCCCTGGAGATCCTGGCCCCAGAGGACAGTCAGGTGCTGCAGCAGGCCACCAGGCAGGAGCCCCA
GGGCCAGGAGCACCAGGGCGGTGAGAACCACCTGGCAGAGAACACCCTCTACCGGCTATGCCCACAGCCC
AGCAAGGGAGAGGAGCTGCCCACCTATGAGGAGGCCAAAGCCCACTCGCAGTACTATGCGGCCCAGCAGG
CAGGGACCCGGCCACATGCGGGGGACCGAGATCCCCGTGGGGCCCCGGGAGGCAGTCGGAGGCAGGACGA
GGCCCTGCGGGAGCTGAGGCATGGGCACGTGCGCTCGTTGAGTGAACGGCTCCTTCAGTTGTCCCTGGAG
AGGAACGGCGCCCGGGCCCCCAGCCACATGAGCTCCTCCCACAGCTTCCCACAGCTGGCCCGCAACCAGC
AGGGCCCCCCACTGAGGGGCCCCCCTGCTGAGGGCCCAGAGTCCCGAGGACCCCCACCTCAGTACCCTCA
TGTTGTACTAGCTCATGAGACCACCACTGCTGTCACTGACCCACGGTACCGTGCCCGCGGCAGCCCGCAC
TTCCAGCATGCTGAAGTCAGGATCCTGCAGGCCCAGGTGCCTCCTGTGTTCCTCCAACAGCAGCAGCAGT
ACCAGTACCTGCAGCAATCTCAGGAGCACCCCCCTCCCCCACATCCAGCTGCTCTCGGCCATGGCCCCCT
GAGCTCCCTCAGTCCACCTGCTGTGGAGGGGCCAGTGAGTGCCCAGGCCTCCTCAGCCACCTCGGGCAGT
GCCCACCTGGCCCAGATGGAGGCCGTGCTGAGGGAGAATGCCAGGCTGCAGAGAGACAATGAGCGGCTGC
AGAGGGAGCTGGAGAGCTCTGCGGAGAAGGCTGGCCGCATTGAGAAGCTGGAAAGCGAAATCCAGCGGCT
CTCTGAGGCCCATGAGAGCCTGACCAGAGCCTCCTCCAAGCGTGAGGCCCTGGAGAAGACCATGCGGAAC
AAGATGGACAGTGAAATGAGGAGGCTGCAAGACTTCAACCGGGATCTTAGAGAGAGATTGGAATCTGCAA
ATCGCCGCCTGGCAAGCAAGACACAGGAGGCCCAGGCCGGCAGTCAGGACATGGTGGCCAAGCTGCTTGC
TCAGAGCTACGAACAGCAGCAGGAGCAAGAGAAGCTGGAGCGAGAGATGGCACTGCTGCGCGGCGCCATC
GAGGACCAGCGGCGGCGTGCCGAGCTGCTGGAGCAGGCTCTGGGCAATGCGCAGGGCCGGGCAGCTCGAG
CCGAAGAGGAGCTGCGCAAGAAGCAGGCCTATGTGGAGAAAGTGGAGCGGCTGCAGCAGGCGCTCGGGCA
GCTGCAGGCAGCCTGTGAGAAGCGGGAGCAGCTGGAGCTGCGTCTGCGGACTCGCCTGGAGCAGGAACTC
AAGGCCCTGCGTGCACAGCAGAGACAGGCAGGTGCCCCAGGTGGTAGCAGTGGCAGTGGTGGGTCTCCAG
AGCTCAGCGCCCTGCGACTGTCAGAACAACTGCGAGAGAAGGAGGAGCAGATCCTGGCGCTGGAGGCCGA
CATGACCAAGTGGGAGCAGAAGTATTTGGAGGAACGTGCCATGAGGCAGTTTGCCATGGATGCGGCTGCC
ACGGCTGCTGCTCAGCGTGACACCACTCTCATCCGACATTCCCCCCAGCCCTCACCCAGCAGCAGCTTCA
ATGAGGGTCTGCTCACTGGTGGCCACAGGCATCAGGAGATGGAAAGCAGGTTAAAGGTGCTCCATGCCCA
GATCCTGGAGAAGGATGCAGTGATCAAGGTCCTTCAGCAGCGCTCCAGGAGAGACCCTGGCAAGGCCATC
CAGGGCTCCCTGCGGCCTGCCAAGTCGGTGCCATCTGTTTTCGCGGCTGCGGCAGCAGGAACCCAGGGCT
GGCAAGGGCTCTCTTCTAGTGAGCGACAAACAGCAGACGCCCCTGCTCGGCTGACTACAGCAGACAGAGC
ACCCACAGAGGAGCCAGTGGTCACAGCTCCCCCTGCTGCCCATGCCAAACACGGGAGCAGAGATGGGAGC
ACCCAGACTGACGGCCCCCCAGACAGCACCTCCACCTGCCTGCCACCGGAGCCTGACAGCCTTCTGGGGT
GCAGCAGTAGCCAGAGAGCAGCCTCTCTGGACTCTGTAGCTACATCCAGAGTCCAGGACTTGTCAGACAT
GGTGGAGATACTGATCTGAGACCCAGCTTTCTTGTACAAAGTGGTGATAAACCCGCTGATCAGCCTCGAC
TGTGCCTTCTAGTTGCCAGCCATCTGTTGTTTGCCCCTCCCCCGTGCCTTCCTTGACCCTGGAAGGTGCC
ACTCCCACTGTCCTTTCCTAATAAAATGAGGAAATTGCATCGCATTGTCTGAGTAGGTGTCATTCTATTC
TGGGGGGTGGGGTGGGGCAGGACAGCAAGGGGGAGGATTGGGAAGACAATAGCAGGCATGCTGGGGATGC
GGTGGGCTCTATGGCTTCTGAGGCGGAAAGAACCAGCTGGGGCTCTAGGGGGTATCCCC
[124 nt withheld, positions 3700-3823]
C
[91 nt withheld, positions 3825-3915]
A
[49 nt withheld, positions 3917-3965]
CCTTTGACGTTGGAGTCCACGTTCTTT
[37 nt withheld, positions 3993-4029]
ACCCTATCTCGGTCTATTCTTTTGATTTATAAGGGATTTTGCCGATTTCGGCCTATTGGTTAAAAAATGA
GCTGATTTAACAAAAATTTAACGCGAATTAATTCTGTGGAATGTGTGTCAGTTAGGGTGTGGAAAGTCCC
CAGGCTCCCCAGCAGGCAGAAGTATGCAAAGCATGCATCTCAATTAGTCAGCAACCAGGTGTGGAAAGTC
CCCAGGCTCCCCAGCAGGCAGAAGTATGCAAAGCATGCATCTCAATTAGTCAGCAACCATAGTCCCGCCC
CTAACTCCGCCCATCCCGCCCCTAACTCCGCCCAGTTCCGCCCATTCTCCGCCCCATGGCTGACTAATTT
TTTTTATTTATGCAGAGGCCGAGGCCGCCTCTGCCTCTGAGCTATTCCAGAAGTAGTGAGGAGGCTTTTT
TGGAGGCCTAGGCTTTTGCAAAAAGCTCCCGGGAGCTTGTATATCCATTTTCGGATCTGATCAAGAGACA
GGATGAGGATCGTTTCGCATGATTGAACAAGATGGATTGCACGCAGGTTCTCCGGCCGCTTGGGTGGAGA
GGCTATTCGGCTATGACTGGGCACAACAGACAATCGGCTGCTCTGATGCCGCCGTGTTCCGGCTGTCAGC
GCAGGGGCGCCCGGTTCTTTTTGTCAAGACCGACCTGTCCGGTGCCCTGAATGAACTGCAGGACGAGGCA
GCGCGGCTATCGTGGCTGGCCACGACGGGCGTTCCTTGCGCAGCTGTGCTCGACGTTGTCACTGAAGCGG
GAAGGGACTGGCTGCTATTGGGCGAAGTGCCGGGGCAGGATCTCCTGTCATCTCACCTTGCTCCTGCCGA
GAAAGTATCCATCATGGCTGATGCAATGCGGCGGCTGCATACGCTTGATCCGGCTACCTGCCCATTCGAC
CACCAAGCGAAACATCGCATCGAGCGAGCACGTACTCGGATGGAAGCCGGTCTTGTCGATCAGGATGATC
TGGACGAAGAGCATCAGGGGCTCGCGCCAGCCGAACTGTTCGCCAGGCTCAAGGCGCGCATGCCCGACGG
CGAGGATCTCGTCGTGACCCATGGCGATGCCTGCTTGCCGAATATCATGGTGGAAAATGGCCGCTTTTCT
GGATTCATCGACTGTGGCCGGCTGGGTGTGGCGGACCGCTATCAGGACATAGCGTTGGCTACCCGTGATA
TTGCTGAAGAGCTTGGCGGCGAATGGGCTGACCGCTTCCTCGTGCTTTACGGTATCGCCGCTCCCGATTC
GCAGCGCATCGCCTTCTATCGCCTTCTTGACGAGTTCTTCTGAGCGGGACTCTGGGGTTCGAAATGACCG
ACCAAGCGACGCCCAACCTGCCATCACGAGATTTCGATTCCACCGCCGCCTTCTATGAAAGGTTGGGCTT
CGGAATCGTTTTCCGGGACGCCGGCTGGATGATCCTCCAGCGCGGGGATCTCATGCTGGAGTTCTTCGCC
CACCCCAACTTGTTTATTGCAGCTTATAATGGTTACAAATAAAGCAATAGCATCACAAATTTCACAAATA
AAGCATTTTTTTCACTGCATTCTAGTTGTGGTTTGTCCAAACTCATCAATGTATCTTATCATGTCTGTAT
ACCGTCGACCTCTAGCTAGAGCTTGGCGTAATCATGGTCATAGCTGTTTCCTGTGTGAAATTGTTATCCG
CTCACAATTCCACACAACATACGAGCCGGAAGCATAAAGTGTAAAGCCTGGGGTGCCTAATGAGTGAGCT
AACTCACATTAATTGCGTTGCGCTCACTGCCCGCTTTCCAGTCGGGAAACCTGTCGTGCCAGCTGCATTA
ATGAATCGGCCAACGCGCGGGGAGAGGCGGTTTGCGTATTGGGCGCTCTTCCGCTTCCTCGCTCACTGAC
TCGCTGCGCTCGGTCGTTCGGCTGCGGCGAGCGGTATCAGCTCACTCAAAGGCGGTAATACGGTTATCCA
CAGAATCAGGGGATAACGCAGGAAAGAACATGTGAGCAAAAGGCCAGCAAAAGGCCAGGAACCGTAAAAA
GGCCGCGTTGCTGGCGTTTTTCCATAGGCTCCGCCCCCCTGACGAGCATCACAAAAATCGACGCTCAAGT
CAGAGGTGGCGAAACCCGACAGGACTATAAAGATACCAGGCGTTTCCCCCTGGAAGCTCCCTCGTGCGCT
CTCCTGTTCCGACCCTGCCGCTTACCGGATACCTGTCCGCCTTTCTCCCTTCGGGAAGCGTGGCGCTTTC
TCATAGCTCACGCTGTAGGTATCTCAGTTCGGTGTAGGTCGTTCGCTCCAAGCTGGGCTGTGTGCACGAA
CCCCCCGTTCAGCCCGACCGCTGCGCCTTATCCGGTAACTATCGTCTTGAGTCCAACCCGGTAAGACACG
ACTTATCGCCACTGGCAGCAGCCACTGGTAACAGGATTAGCAGAGCGAGGTATGTAGGCGGTGCTACAGA
GTTCTTGAAGTGGTGGCCTAACTACGGCTACACTAGAAGAACAGTATTTGGTATCTGCGCTCTGCTGAAG
CCAGTTACCTTCGGAAAAAGAGTTGGTAGCTCTTGATCCGGCAAACAAACCACCGCTGGTAGCGGTGGTT
TTTTTGTTTGCAAGCAGCAGATTACGCGCAGAAAAAAAGGATCTCAAGAAGATCCTTTGATCTTTTCTAC
GGGGTCTGACGCTCAGTGGAACGAAAACTCACGTTAAGGGATTTTGGTCATGAGATTATCAAAAAGGATC
TTCACCTAGATCCTTTTAAATTAAAAATGAAGTTTTAAATCAATCTAAAGTATATATGAGTAAACTTGGT
CTGACAGTTACCAATGCTTAATCAGTGAGGCACCTATCTCAGCGATCTGTCTATTTCGTTCATCCATAGT
TGCCTGACTCCCCGTCGTGTAGATAACTACGATACGGGAGGGCTTACCATCTGGCCCCAGTGCTGCAATG
ATACCGCGAGACCCACGCTCACCGGCTCCAGATTTATCAGCAATAAACCAGCCAGCCGGAAGGGCCGAGC
GCAGAAGTGGTCCTGCAACTTTATCCGCCTCCATCCAGTCTATTAATTGTTGCCGGGAAGCTAGAGTAAG
TAGTTCGCCAGTTAATAGTTTGCGCAACGTTGTTGCCATTGCTACAGGCATCGTGGTGTCACGCTCGTCG
TTTGGTATGGCTTCATTCAGCTCCGGTTCCCAACGATCAAGGCGAGTTACATGATCCCCCATGTTGTGCA
AAAAAGCGGTTAGCTCCTTCGGTCCTCCGATCGTTGTCAGAAGTAAGTTGGCCGCAGTGTTATCACTCAT
GGTTATGGCAGCACTGCATAATTCTCTTACTGTCATGCCATCCGTAAGATGCTTTTCTGTGACTGGTGAG
TACTCAACCAAGTCATTCTGAGAATAGTGTATGCGGCGACCGAGTTGCTCTTGCCCGGCGTCAATACGGG
ATAATACCGCGCCACATAGCAGAACTTTAAAAGTGCTCATCATTGGAAAACGTTCTTCGGGGCGAAAACT
CTCAAGGATCTTACCGCTGTTGAGATCCAGTTCGATGTAACCCACTCGTGCACCCAACTGATCTTCAGCA
TCTTTTACTTTCACCAGCGTTTCTGGGTGAGCAAAAACAGGAAGGCAAAATGCCGCAAAAAAGGGAATAA
GGGCGACACGGAAATGTTGAATACTCATACTCTTCCTTTTTCAATATTATTGAAGCATTTATCAGGGTTA
TTGTCTCATGAGCGGATACATATTTGAATGTATTTAGAAAAATAAACAAATAGGGGTTCCGCGCACATTT
CCCCGAAAAGTGCCACCTGACGTC
Features (pLannotate 1.2.2; 24 found; start..end, strand, type, name):
     28..80      -  misc_feature   bom (fragment): basis of mobility region from pBR322
    235..614     +  enhancer       CMV enhancer: human cytomegalovirus immediate early enhancer
    615..818     +  promoter       CMV promoter: human cytomegalovirus (CMV) immediate early promoter
    814..847     +  LTR            5' LTR (truncated) (fragment): truncated 5' long terminal repeat (LTR) from HIV-1
    863..881     +  promoter       T7 promoter: promoter for bacteriophage T7 RNA polymerase
    914..955     +  CDS            V5 tag: epitope tag from simian virus 5
    956..976     +  CDS            TEV site: tobacco etch virus (TEV) protease recognition and cleavage site
   1007..1031    +  protein_bind   attB1: mutant version of attB; recombination site for the Gateway® BP reaction BP Clonase™
   1037..3376    +  CDS            AMOTL2: AMOL2_HUMAN - Also known as KIAA0989. Experimental evidence at protein level: Swiss-Prot protein existence level 1. Regulates the translocation of phosphorylated SRC to peripheral cell-matrix adhesion sites. Required for proper architecture of actin filaments. Inhibits the Wnt/beta-catenin signaling pathway, probably by recruiting CTNNB1 to recycling endosomes and hence preventing its translocation to the nucleus. Participates in angiogenesis. May play a role in the polarity, proliferation and migration of endothelial cells. Selectively promotes FGF-induced MAPK activation through SRC. From Ho
   3381..3405    -  protein_bind   attB2: mutant version of attB; recombination site for the Gateway® BP reaction BP Clonase™
   3430..3654    +  polyA_signal   bGH poly(A) signal: bovine growth hormone polyadenylation signal
   3658..3679    +  promoter       SV40 promoter (fragment): SV40 enhancer and early promoter
   3700..4128    +  rep_origin     f1 ori (sequence partly withheld): f1 bacteriophage origin of replication; arrow indicates direction of (+) strand synthesis
   4142..4471    +  promoter       SV40 promoter: SV40 enhancer and early promoter
   4538..5329    +  CDS            neo: KKA2_KLEPN - Also known as kan, nptII. Experimental evidence at protein level: Swiss-Prot protein existence level 1. Resistance to kanamycin, neomycin, paromomycin, ribostamycin, butirosin and gentamicin B. From Klebsiella pneumoniae.
   5353..5511    +  CDS            ble (fragment): BLE_KLEPN - Experimental evidence at protein level: Swiss-Prot protein existence level 1. Binding protein with a strong affinity to the bleomycin family of antibiotics. Binds to CL990; an antimitotic-antibiotic compound. From Klebsiella pneumoniae.
   5506..5627    +  polyA_signal   SV40 poly(A) signal: SV40 polyadenylation signal
   5700..5716    -  protein_bind   lac operator: The lac repressor binds to the lac operator to inhibit transcription in E. coli. This inhibition can be relieved by adding lactose or isopropyl-β-D-thiogalactopyranoside (IPTG). lac repressor encoded by lacI
   5724..5754    -  promoter       lac promoter: promoter for the E. coli lac operon
   5769..5790    -  protein_bind   CAP binding site: CAP binding activates transcription in the presence of cAMP. E. coli catabolite activator protein
   5803..5895    -  CDS            lacI (fragment): lac repressor; lacI; The lac repressor binds to the lac operator to inhibit transcription in E. coli. This inhibition can be relieved by adding lactose or isopropyl-β-D-thiogalactopyranoside (IPTG).
   6078..6666    -  rep_origin     ori: high-copy-number ColE1/pMB1/pBR322/pUC origin of replication
   6837..7697    -  CDS            AmpR: β-lactamase; bla; confers resistance to ampicillin, carbenicillin, and related antibiotics
   7698..7802    -  promoter       AmpR promoter: bla
