[The description below was written by a language model from this plasmid's Addgene catalogue record and pLannotate feature annotations shown in this document.]
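Description:
pcDNA3.1_nV5-AMOTL2 is a 7.8 kb mammalian expression plasmid built on the pcDNA3.1 backbone for constitutive production of human AMOTL2 (angiomotin-like 2) carrying an N-terminal V5 epitope tag. In bacteria it replicates from a high-copy ColE1/pUC-type origin and is selected with ampicillin through the β-lactamase gene and its native promoter. An f1 origin is also present, which allows single-stranded DNA production. For selection in mammalian cells, the backbone carries a neomycin phosphotransferase gene driven by the SV40 enhancer/early promoter and terminated by the SV40 polyadenylation signal, which permits G418 selection of stable transfectants. Several small annotated fragments (bom, ble, lacI, a short HIV-1 LTR match, lac promoter/operator elements) appear to be backbone remnants or short sequence matches rather than functional parts.

The expression cassette is driven by the human cytomegalovirus immediate-early enhancer and promoter, followed by a T7 promoter that can be used for in vitro transcription or sequencing. The reading frame begins with the V5 tag, immediately followed by a TEV protease recognition site, then an attB1 site, the AMOTL2 coding sequence and attB2, and ends at the bovine growth hormone polyadenylation signal. The flanking attB sites reflect the insert's transfer into a V5-tagged destination vector by Gateway recombination, and attB1 is translated as a short linker between the tag and AMOTL2. The V5 epitope supports detection or immunoprecipitation of the protein. The associated publication describes a split-TEV protein–protein interaction screen of Hippo signalling, so the plasmid is likely used to express tagged AMOTL2 in that context, although the record does not specify the exact assays.
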