Addgene plasmid #172999: pcDNA3.1_nV5-AMOTL2
Purpose: constitutive expression of V5-tagged AMOTL2
Depositing lab: Michael Wehr. Depositing organization: Klinikum der Ludwig Maximilians-Universitaet Muenchen. Publication: Comprehensive split TEV based protein-protein interaction screening reveals TAOK2 as a key modulator of Hippo signalling to limit growth. Ma X, Mandausch FJ, Wu Y, Sahoo VK, Ma W, Leoni G, Hostiuc M, Wintgens JP, Qiu J, Kannaiyan N, Rossner MJ, Wehr MC. Cell Signal. 2024 Jan;113:110917. doi: 10.1016/j.cellsig.2023.110917. Epub 2023 Oct 7. PubMed 37813295.
Backbone
  Vector backbone: pcDNA3.1
  Vector type: Mammalian Expression
Growth in bacteria
  Bacterial resistance: Ampicillin, 100 μg/mL
  Growth temperature: 37°C
  Growth strain: DH5alpha
  Copy number: High Copy
Gene/Insert
  Gene/Insert name: V5-AMOTL2
  Species: H. sapiens (human)
  Entrez Gene: AMOTL2 (a.k.a. LCCP)
  Tag / fusion protein: V5 (N terminal on insert)
  Cloning method: Gateway Cloning
Terms and licenses: Academic/Nonprofit Terms; Industry Terms: Not Available to Industry
How to cite: pcDNA3.1_nV5-AMOTL2 was a gift from Michael Wehr (Addgene plasmid # 172999 ; http://n2t.net/addgene:172999 ; RRID:Addgene_172999)
